>Addgene plasmid #196606 | psiCHECK-EGFP | depositor full sequence | sequence record 381509 | psiCHECK-EGFP sequence 7018 bps
TCGACGGCCGCTGGCCGCAATAAAATATCTTTATTTTCATTACATCTGTGTGTTGGTTTTTTGTGTGAGG
ATCTAAATGAGTCTTCGGACCTCGCGGGGGCCGCTTAAGCGGTGGTTAGGGTTTGTCTGACGCGGGGGGA
GGGGGAAGGAACGAAACACTCTCATTCGGAGGCGGCTCGGGGTTTGGTCTTGGTGGCCACGGGCACGCAG
AAGAGCGCCGCGATCCTCTTAAGCACCCCCCCGCCCTCCGTGGAGGCGGGGGTTTGGTCGGCGGGTGGTA
ACTGGCGGGCCGCTGACTCGGGCGGGTCGCGCGCCCCAGAGTGTGACCTTTTCGGTCTGCTCGCAGACCC
CCGGGCGGCGCCGCCGCGGCGGCGACGGGCTCGCTGGGTCCTAGGCTCCATGGGGACCGTATACGTGGAC
AGGCTCTGGAGCATCCGCACGACTGCGGTGATATTACCGGAGACCTTCTGCGGGACGAGCCGGGTCACGC
GGCTGACGCGGAGCGTCCGTTGGGCGACAAACACCAGGACGGGGCACAGGTACACTATCTTGTCACCCGG
AGGCGCGAGGGACTGCAGGAGCTTCAGGGAGTGGCGCAGCTGCTTCATCCCCGTGGCCCGTTGCTCGCGT
TTGCTGGCGGTGTCCCCGGAAGAAATATATTTGCATGTCTTTAGTTCTATGATGACACAAACCCCGCCCA
GCGTCTTGTCATTGGCGAATTCGAACACGCAGATGCAGTCGGGGCGGCGCGGTCCCAGGTCCACTTCGCA
TATTAAGGTGACGCGTGTGGCCTCGAACACCGAGCGACCCTGCAGCGACCCGCTTAAAAGCTTGGCATTC
CGGTACTGTTGGTAAAGCCACCATGGCCGATGCTAAGAACATTAAGAAGGGCCCTGCTCCCTTCTACCCT
CTGGAGGATGGCACCGCTGGCGAGCAGCTGCACAAGGCCATGAAGAGGTATGCCCTGGTGCCTGGCACCA
TTGCCTTCACCGATGCCCACATTGAGGTGGACATCACCTATGCCGAGTACTTCGAGATGTCTGTGCGCCT
GGCCGAGGCCATGAAGAGGTACGGCCTGAACACCAACCACCGCATCGTGGTGTGCTCTGAGAACTCTCTG
CAGTTCTTCATGCCAGTGCTGGGCGCCCTGTTCATCGGAGTGGCCGTGGCCCCTGCTAACGACATTTACA
ACGAGCGCGAGCTGCTGAACAGCATGGGCATTTCTCAGCCTACCGTGGTGTTCGTGTCTAAGAAGGGCCT
GCAGAAGATCCTGAACGTGCAGAAGAAGCTGCCTATCATCCAGAAGATCATCATCATGGACTCTAAGACC
GACTACCAGGGCTTCCAGAGCATGTACACATTCGTGACATCTCATCTGCCTCCTGGCTTCAACGAGTACG
ACTTCGTGCCAGAGTCTTTCGACAGGGACAAAACCATTGCCCTGATCATGAACAGCTCTGGGTCTACCGG
CCTGCCTAAGGGCGTGGCCCTGCCTCATCGCACCGCCTGTGTGCGCTTCTCTCACGCCCGCGACCCTATT
TTCGGCAACCAGATCATCCCCGACACCGCTATTCTGAGCGTGGTGCCATTCCACCACGGCTTCGGCATGT
TCACCACCCTGGGCTACCTGATTTGCGGCTTTCGGGTGGTGCTGATGTACCGCTTCGAGGAGGAGCTGTT
CCTGCGCAGCCTGCAAGACTACAAAATTCAGTCTGCCCTGCTGGTGCCAACCCTGTTCAGCTTCTTCGCT
AAGAGCACCCTGATCGACAAGTACGACCTGTCTAACCTGCACGAGATTGCCTCTGGCGGCGCCCCACTGT
CTAAGGAGGTGGGCGAAGCCGTGGCCAAGCGCTTTCATCTGCCAGGCATCCGCCAGGGCTACGGCCTGAC
CGAGACAACCAGCGCCATTCTGATTACCCCAGAGGGCGACGACAAGCCTGGCGCCGTGGGCAAGGTGGTG
CCATTCTTCGAGGCCAAGGTGGTGGACCTGGACACCGGCAAGACCCTGGGAGTGAACCAGCGCGGCGAGC
TGTGTGTGCGCGGCCCTATGATTATGTCCGGCTACGTGAATAACCCTGAGGCCACAAACGCCCTGATCGA
CAAGGACGGCTGGCTGCACTCTGGCGACATTGCCTACTGGGACGAGGACGAGCACTTCTTCATCGTGGAC
CGCCTGAAGTCTCTGATCAAGTACAAGGGCTACCAGGTGGCCCCAGCCGAGCTGGAGTCTATCCTGCTGC
AGCACCCTAACATTTTCGACGCCGGAGTGGCCGGCCTGCCCGACGACGATGCCGGCGAGCTGCCTGCCGC
CGTCGTCGTGCTGGAACACGGCAAGACCATGACCGAGAAGGAGATCGTGGACTATGTGGCCAGCCAGGTG
ACAACCGCCAAGAAGCTGCGCGGCGGAGTGGTGTTCGTGGACGAGGTGCCCAAGGGCCTGACCGGCAAGC
TGGACGCCCGCAAGATCCGCGAGATCCTGATCAAGGCTAAGAAAGGCGGCAAGATCGCCGTGTAATAATT
CTAGAGTCGGGGCGGCCGGCCGCTTCGAGCAGACATGATAAGATACATTGATGAGTTTGGACAAACCACA
ACTAGAATGCAGTGAAAAAAATGCTTTATTTGTGAAATTTGTGATGCTATTGCTTTATTTGTAACCATTA
TAAGCTGCAATAAACAAGTTAACAACAACAATTGCATTCATTTTATGTTTCAGGTTCAGGGGGAGGTGTG
GGAGGTTTTTTAAAGCAAGTAAAACCTCTACAAATGTGGTAAAATCGATAAGGATCCAGGTGGCACTTTT
CGGGGAAATGTGCGCGGAACCCCTATTTGTTTATTTTTCTAAATACATTCAAATATGTATCCGCTCATGA
GACAATAACCCTGATAAATGCTTCAATAATATTGAAAAAGGAAGAGTATGAGTATTCAACATTTCCGTGT
CGCCCTTATTCCCTTTTTTGCGGCATTTTGCCTTCCTGTTTTTGCTCACCCAGAAACGCTGGTGAAAGTA
AAAGATGCTGAAGATCAGTTGGGTGCACGAGTGGGTTACATCGAACTGGATCTCAACAGCGGTAAGATCC
TTGAGAGTTTTCGCCCCGAAGAACGTTTTCCAATGATGAGCACTTTTAAAGTTCTGCTATGTGGCGCGGT
ATTATCCCGTATTGACGCCGGGCAAGAGCAACTCGGTCGCCGCATACACTATTCTCAGAATGACTTGGTT
GAGTACTCACCAGTCACAGAAAAGCATCTTACGGATGGCATGACAGTAAGAGAATTATGCAGTGCTGCCA
TAACCATGAGTGATAACACTGCGGCCAACTTACTTCTGACAACGATCGGAGGACCGAAGGAGCTAACCGC
TTTTTTGCACAACATGGGGGATCATGTAACTCGCCTTGATCGTTGGGAACCGGAGCTGAATGAAGCCATA
CCAAACGACGAGCGTGACACCACGATGCCTGTAGCAATGGCAACAACGTTGCGCAAACTATTAACTGGCG
AACTACTTACTCTAGCTTCCCGGCAACAATTAATAGACTGGATGGAGGCGGATAAAGTTGCAGGACCACT
TCTGCGCTCGGCCCTTCCGGCTGGCTGGTTTATTGCTGATAAATCTGGAGCCGGTGAGCGTGGGTCTCGC
GGTATCATTGCAGCACTGGGGCCAGATGGTAAGCCCTCCCGTATCGTAGTTATCTACACGACGGGGAGTC
AGGCAACTATGGATGAACGAAATAGACAGATCGCTGAGATAGGTGCCTCACTGATTAAGCATTGGTAACT
GTCAGACCAAGTTTACTCATATATACTTTAGATTGATTTAAAACTTCATTTTTAATTTAAAAGGATCTAG
GTGAAGATCCTTTTTGATAATCTCATGACCAAAATCCCTTAACGTGAGTTTTCGTTCCACTGAGCGTCAG
ACCCCGTAGAAAAGATCAAAGGATCTTCTTGAGATCCTTTTTTTCTGCGCGTAATCTGCTGCTTGCAAAC
AAAAAAACCACCGCTACCAGCGGTGGTTTGTTTGCCGGATCAAGAGCTACCAACTCTTTTTCCGAAGGTA
ACTGGCTTCAGCAGAGCGCAGATACCAAATACTGTTCTTCTAGTGTAGCCGTAGTTAGGCCACCACTTCA
AGAACTCTGTAGCACCGCCTACATACCTCGCTCTGCTAATCCTGTTACCAGTGGCTGCTGCCAGTGGCGA
TAAGTCGTGTCTTACCGGGTTGGACTCAAGACGATAGTTACCGGATAAGGCGCAGCGGTCGGGCTGAACG
GGGGGTTCGTGCACACAGCCCAGCTTGGAGCGAACGACCTACACCGAACTGAGATACCTACAGCGTGAGC
TATGAGAAAGCGCCACGCTTCCCGAAGGGAGAAAGGCGGACAGGTATCCGGTAAGCGGCAGGGTCGGAAC
AGGAGAGCGCACGAGGGAGCTTCCAGGGGGAAACGCCTGGTATCTTTATAGTCCTGTCGGGTTTCGCCAC
CTCTGACTTGAGCGTCGATTTTTGTGATGCTCGTCAGGGGGGCGGAGCCTATGGAAAAACGCCAGCAACG
CGGCCTTTTTACGGTTCCTGGCCTTTTGCTGGCCTTTTGCTCACATGGCTCGACAGATCTGCGCAGCACC
ATGGCCTGAAATAACCTCTGAAAGAGGAACTTGGTTAGGTACCTTCTGAGGCGGAAAGAACCAGCTGTGG
AATGTGTGTCAGTTAGGGTGTGGAAAGTCCCCAGGCTCCCCAGCAGGCAGAAGTATGCAAAGCATGCATC
TCAATTAGTCAGCAACCAGGTGTGGAAAGTCCCCAGGCTCCCCAGCAGGCAGAAGTATGCAAAGCATGCA
TCTCAATTAGTCAGCAACCATAGTCCCGCCCCTAACTCCGCCCATCCCGCCCCTAACTCCGCCCAGTTCC
GCCCATTCTCCGCCCCATGGCTGACTAATTTTTTTTATTTATGCAGAGGCCGAGGCCGCCTCGGCCTCTG
AGCTATTCCAGAAGTAGTGAGGAGGCTTTTTTGGAGGCCTAGGCTTTTGCAAAAAGCTTGATTCTTCTGA
CACAACAGTCTCGAACTTAAGCTGCAGAAGTTGGTCGTGAGGCACTGGGCAGGTAAGTATCAAGGTTACA
AGACAGGTTTAAGGAGACCAATAGAAACTGGGCTTGTCGAGACAGAGAAGACTCTTGCGTTTCTGATAGG
CACCTATTGGTCTTACTGACATCCACTTTGCCTTTCTCTCCACAGGTGTCCACTCCCAGTTCAATTACAG
CTCTTAAGGCTAGAGTACTTAATACGACTCACTATAGGCTAGCCACCATGGCTTCCAAGGTGTACGACCC
CGAGCAACGCAAACGCATGATCACTGGGCCTCAGTGGTGGGCTCGCTGCAAGCAAATGAACGTGCTGGAC
TCCTTCATCAACTACTATGATTCCGAGAAGCACGCCGAGAACGCCGTGATTTTTCTGCATGGTAACGCTG
CCTCCAGCTACCTGTGGAGGCACGTCGTGCCTCACATCGAGCCCGTGGCTAGATGCATCATCCCTGATCT
GATCGGAATGGGTAAGTCCGGCAAGAGCGGGAATGGCTCATATCGCCTCCTGGATCACTACAAGTACCTC
ACCGCTTGGTTCGAGCTGCTGAACCTTCCAAAGAAAATCATCTTTGTGGGCCACGACTGGGGGGCTTGTC
TGGCCTTTCACTACTCCTACGAGCACCAAGACAAGATCAAGGCCATCGTCCATGCTGAGAGTGTCGTGGA
CGTGATCGAGTCCTGGGACGAGTGGCCTGACATCGAGGAGGATATCGCCCTGATCAAGAGCGAAGAGGGC
GAGAAAATGGTGCTTGAGAATAACTTCTTCGTCGAGACCATGCTCCCAAGCAAGATCATGCGGAAACTGG
AGCCTGAGGAGTTCGCTGCCTACCTGGAGCCATTCAAGGAGAAGGGCGAGGTTAGACGGCCTACCCTCTC
CTGGCCTCGCGAGATCCCTCTCGTTAAGGGAGGCAAGCCCGACGTCGTCCAGATTGTCCGCAACTACAAC
GCCTACCTTCGGGCCAGCGACGATCTGCCTAAGATGTTCATCGAGTCCGACCCTGGGTTCTTTTCCAACG
CTATTGTCGAGGGAGCTAAGAAGTTCCCTAACACCGAGTTCGTGAAGGTGAAGGGCCTCCACTTCAGCCA
GGAGGACGCTCCAGATGAAATGGGTAAGTACATCAAGAGCTTCGTGGAGCGCGTGCTGAAGAACGAGCAG
TAATTCTAGGCGATCGCTCGAGCGGCCGCATGGTGAGCAAGGGCGAGGAGCTGTTCACCGGGGTGGTGCC
CATCCTGGTCGAGCTGGACGGCGACGTAAACGGCCACAAGTTCAGCGTGTCCGGCGAGGGCGAGGGCGAT
GCCACCTACGGCAAGCTGACCCTGAAGTTCATCTGCACCACCGGCAAGCTGCCCGTGCCCTGGCCCACCC
TCGTGACCACCCTGACCTACGGCGTGCAGTGCTTCAGCCGCTACCCCGACCACATGAAGCAGCACGACTT
CTTCAAGTCCGCCATGCCCGAAGGCTACGTCCAGGAGCGCACCATCTTCTTCAAGGACGACGGCAACTAC
AAGACCCGCGCCGAGGTGAAGTTCGAGGGCGACACCCTGGTGAACCGCATCGAGCTGAAGGGCATCGACT
TCAAGGAGGACGGCAACATCCTGGGGCACAAGCTGGAGTACAACTACAACAGCCACAACGTCTATATCAT
GGCCGACAAGCAGAAGAACGGCATCAAGGTGAACTTCAAGATCCGCCACAACATCGAGGACGGCAGCGTG
CAGCTCGCCGACCACTACCAGCAGAACACCCCCATCGGCGACGGCCCCGTGCTGCTGCCCGACAACCACT
ACCTGAGCACCCAGTCCGCCCTGAGCAAAGACCCCAACGAGAAGCGCGATCACATGGTCCTGCTGGAGTT
CGTGACCGCCGCCGGGATCACTCTCGGCATGGACGAGCTGTACAAGTAGNNNNNNGCTGATCAGCGGGTT
TAAACGGGCCCTCTAGAC
Features (pLannotate 1.2.2; 13 found; start..end, strand, type, name):
     19..67      +  polyA_signal   poly(A) signal: synthetic polyadenylation signal
     76..827     +  promoter       HSV TK promoter: herpes simplex virus thymidine kinase promoter
    863..2515    +  CDS            luciferase: firefly luciferase; luc+; enhanced luc+ version of the luciferase gene AAS38485.1 42718124.0
   2559..2680    -  polyA_signal   SV40 poly(A) signal: SV40 polyadenylation signal
   2703..2771    -  CDS            large T antigen (fragment): large T antigen from SV40 (simian virus 40)
   2813..2917    +  promoter       AmpR promoter: bla
   2918..3778    +  CDS            AmpR: β-lactamase; bla; confers resistance to ampicillin, carbenicillin, and related antibiotics
   3949..4537    +  rep_origin     ori: high-copy-number ColE1/pMB1/pBR322/pUC origin of replication
   4666..5023    +  promoter       SV40 promoter: SV40 enhancer and early promoter
   5093..5225    +  intron         chimeric intron: chimera between introns from human β-globin and immunoglobulin heavy chain genes
   5270..5288    +  promoter       T7 promoter: promoter for bacteriophage T7 RNA polymerase
   5298..6233    +  CDS            hRluc: Renilla luciferase human codon-optimized
   6260..6976    +  CDS            EGFP: EGFP is a basic (constitutively fluorescent) green fluorescent protein published in 1996, derived from Aequorea victoria. It is reported to be a rapidly-maturing weak dimer with moderate acid sensitivity.
