>Addgene plasmid #196606 | psiCHECK-EGFP | addgene full sequence | sequence record 389048 | Addgene NGS Result
TCGACGGCCGCTGGCCGCAATAAAATATCTTTATTTTCATTACATCTGTGTGTTGGTTTTTTGTGTGAGG
ATCTAAATGAGTCTTCGGACCTCGCGGGGGCCGCTTAAGCGGTGGTTAGGGTTTGTCTGACGCGGGGGGA
GGGGGAAGGAACGAAACACTCTCATTCGGAGGCGGCTCGGGGTTTGGTCTTGGTGGCCACGGGCACGCAG
AAGAGCGCCGCGATCCTCTTAAGCACCCCCCCGCCCTCCGTGGAGGCGGGGGTTTGGTCGGCGGGTGGTA
ACTGGCGGGCCGCTGACTCGGGCGGGTCGCGCGCCCCAGAGTGTGACCTTTTCGGTCTGCTCGCAGACCC
CCGGGCGGCGCCGCCGCGGCGGCGACGGGCTCGCTGGGTCCTAGGCTCCATGGGGACCGTATACGTGGAC
AGGCTCTGGAGCATCCGCACGACTGCGGTGATATTACCGGAGACCTTCTGCGGGACGAGCCGGGTCACGC
GGCTGACGCGGAGCGTCCGTTGGGCGACAAACACCAGGACGGGGCACAGGTACACTATCTTGTCACCCGG
AGGCGCGAGGGACTGCAGGAGCTTCAGGGAGTGGCGCAGCTGCTTCATCCCCGTGGCCCGTTGCTCGCGT
TTGCTGGCGGTGTCCCCGGAAGAAATATATTTGCATGTCTTTAGTTCTATGATGACACAAACCCCGCCCA
GCGTCTTGTCATTGGCGAATTCGAACACGCAGATGCAGTCGGGGCGGCGCGGTCCCAGGTCCACTTCGCA
TATTAAGGTGACGCGTGTGGCCTCGAACACCGAGCGACCCTGCAGCGACCCGCTTAAAAGCTTGGCATTC
CGGTACTGTTGGTAAAGCCACCATGGCCGATGCTAAGAACATTAAGAAGGGCCCTGCTCCCTTCTACCCT
CTGGAGGATGGCACCGCTGGCGAGCAGCTGCACAAGGCCATGAAGAGGTATGCCCTGGTGCCTGGCACCA
TTGCCTTCACCGATGCCCACATTGAGGTGGACATCACCTATGCCGAGTACTTCGAGATGTCTGTGCGCCT
GGCCGAGGCCATGAAGAGGTACGGCCTGAACACCAACCACCGCATCGTGGTGTGCTCTGAGAACTCTCTG
CAGTTCTTCATGCCAGTGCTGGGCGCCCTGTTCATCGGAGTGGCCGTGGCCCCTGCTAACGACATTTACA
ACGAGCGCGAGCTGCTGAACAGCATGGGCATTTCTCAGCCTACCGTGGTGTTCGTGTCTAAGAAGGGCCT
GCAGAAGATCCTGAACGTGCAGAAGAAGCTGCCTATCATCCAGAAGATCATCATCATGGACTCTAAGACC
GACTACCAGGGCTTCCAGAGCATGTACACATTCGTGACATCTCATCTGCCTCCTGGCTTCAACGAGTACG
ACTTCGTGCCAGAGTCTTTCGACAGGGACAAAACCATTGCCCTGATCATGAACAGCTCTGGGTCTACCGG
CCTGCCTAAGGGCGTGGCCCTGCCTCATCGCACCGCCTGTGTGCGCTTCTCTCACGCCCGCGACCCTATT
TTCGGCAACCAGATCATCCCCGACACCGCTATTCTGAGCGTGGTGCCATTCCACCACGGCTTCGGCATGT
TCACCACCCTGGGCTACCTGATTTGCGGCTTTCGGGTGGTGCTGATGTACCGCTTCGAGGAGGAGCTGTT
CCTGCGCAGCCTGCAAGACTACAAAATTCAGTCTGCCCTGCTGGTGCCAACCCTGTTCAGCTTCTTCGCT
AAGAGCACCCTGATCGACAAGTACGACCTGTCTAACCTGCACGAGATTGCCTCTGGCGGCGCCCCACTGT
CTAAGGAGGTGGGCGAAGCCGTGGCCAAGCGCTTTCATCTGCCAGGCATCCGCCAGGGCTACGGCCTGAC
CGAGACAACCAGCGCCATTCTGATTACCCCAGAGGGCGACGACAAGCCTGGCGCCGTGGGCAAGGTGGTG
CCATTCTTCGAGGCCAAGGTGGTGGACCTGGACACCGGCAAGACCCTGGGAGTGAACCAGCGCGGCGAGC
TGTGTGTGCGCGGCCCTATGATTATGTCCGGCTACGTGAATAACCCTGAGGCCACAAACGCCCTGATCGA
CAAGGACGGCTGGCTGCACTCTGGCGACATTGCCTACTGGGACGAGGACGAGCACTTCTTCATCGTGGAC
CGCCTGAAGTCTCTGATCAAGTACAAGGGCTACCAGGTGGCCCCAGCCGAGCTGGAGTCTATCCTGCTGC
AGCACCCTAACATTTTCGACGCCGGAGTGGCCGGCCTGCCCGACGACGATGCCGGCGAGCTGCCTGCCGC
CGTCGTCGTGCTGGAACACGGCAAGACCATGACCGAGAAGGAGATCGTGGACTATGTGGCCAGCCAGGTG
ACAACCGCCAAGAAGCTGCGCGGCGGAGTGGTGTTCGTGGACGAGGTGCCCAAGGGCCTGACCGGCAAGC
TGGACGCCCGCAAGATCCGCGAGATCCTGATCAAGGCTAAGAAAGGCGGCAAGATCGCCGTGTAATAATT
CTAGAGTCGGGGCGGCCGGCCGCTTCGAGCAGACATGATAAGATACATTGATGAGTTTGGACAAACCACA
ACTAGAATGCAGTGAAAAAAATGCTTTATTTGTGAAATTTGTGATGCTATTGCTTTATTTGTAACCATTA
TAAGCTGCAATAAACAAGTTAACAACAACAATTGCATTCATTTTATGTTTCAGGTTCAGGGGGAGGTGTG
GGAGGTTTTTTAAAGCAAGTAAAACCTCTACAAATGTGGTAAAATCGATAAGGATCCAGGTGGCACTTTT
CGGGGAAATGTGCGCGGAACCCCTATTTGTTTATTTTTCTAAATACATTCAAATATGTATCCGCTCATGA
GACAATAACCCTGATAAATGCTTCAATAATATTGAAAAAGGAAGAGTATGAGTATTCAACATTTCCGTGT
CGCCCTTATTCCCTTTTTTGCGGCATTTTGCCTTCCTGTTTTTGCTCACCCAGAAACGCTGGTGAAAGTA
AAAGATGCTGAAGATCAGTTGGGTGCACGAGTGGGTTACATCGAACTGGATCTCAACAGCGGTAAGATCC
TTGAGAGTTTTCGCCCCGAAGAACGTTTTCCAATGATGAGCACTTTTAAAGTTCTGCTATGTGGCGCGGT
ATTATCCCGTATTGACGCCGGGCAAGAGCAACTCGGTCGCCGCATACACTATTCTCAGAATGACTTGGTT
GAGTACTCACCAGTCACAGAAAAGCATCTTACGGATGGCATGACAGTAAGAGAATTATGCAGTGCTGCCA
TAACCATGAGTGATAACACTGCGGCCAACTTACTTCTGACAACGATCGGAGGACCGAAGGAGCTAACCGC
TTTTTTGCACAACATGGGGGATCATGTAACTCGCCTTGATCGTTGGGAACCGGAGCTGAATGAAGCCATA
CCAAACGACGAGCGTGACACCACGATGCCTGTAGCAATGGCAACAACGTTGCGCAAACTATTAACTGGCG
AACTACTTACTCTAGCTTCCCGGCAACAATTAATAGACTGGATGGAGGCGGATAAAGTTGCAGGACCACT
TCTGCGCTCGGCCCTTCCGGCTGGCTGGTTTATTGCTGATAAATCTGGAGCCGGTGAGCGTGGGTCTCGC
GGTATCATTGCAGCACTGGGGCCAGATGGTAAGCCCTCCCGTATCGTAGTTATCTACACGACGGGGAGTC
AGGCAACTATGGATGAACGAAATAGACAGATCGCTGAGATAGGTGCCTCACTGATTAAGCATTGGTAACT
GTCAGACCAAGTTTACTCATATATACTTTAGATTGATTTAAAACTTCATTTTTAATTTAAAAGGATCTAG
GTGAAGATCCTTTTTGATAATCTCATGACCAAAATCCCTTAACGTGAGTTTTCGTTCCACTGAGCGTCAG
ACCCCGTAGAAAAGATCAAAGGATCTTCTTGAGATCCTTTTTTTCTGCGCGTAATCTGCTGCTTGCAAAC
AAAAAAACCACCGCTACCAGCGGTGGTTTGTTTGCCGGATCAAGAGCTACCAACTCTTTTTCCGAAGGTA
ACTGGCTTCAGCAGAGCGCAGATACCAAATACTGTTCTTCTAGTGTAGCCGTAGTTAGGCCACCACTTCA
AGAACTCTGTAGCACCGCCTACATACCTCGCTCTGCTAATCCTGTTACCAGTGGCTGCTGCCAGTGGCGA
TAAGTCGTGTCTTACCGGGTTGGACTCAAGACGATAGTTACCGGATAAGGCGCAGCGGTCGGGCTGAACG
GGGGGTTCGTGCACACAGCCCAGCTTGGAGCGAACGACCTACACCGAACTGAGATACCTACAGCGTGAGC
TATGAGAAAGCGCCACGCTTCCCGAAGGGAGAAAGGCGGACAGGTATCCGGTAAGCGGCAGGGTCGGAAC
AGGAGAGCGCACGAGGGAGCTTCCAGGGGGAAACGCCTGGTATCTTTATAGTCCTGTCGGGTTTCGCCAC
CTCTGACTTGAGCGTCGATTTTTGTGATGCTCGTCAGGGGGGCGGAGCCTATGGAAAAACGCCAGCAACG
CGGCCTTTTTACGGTTCCTGGCCTTTTGCTGGCCTTTTGCTCACATGGCTCGACAGATCTGCGCAGCACC
ATGGCCTGAAATAACCTCTGAAAGAGGAACTTGGTTAGGTACCTTCTGAGGCGGAAAGAACCAGCTGTGG
AATGTGTGTCAGTTAGGGTGTGGAAAGTCCCCAGGCTCCCCAGCAGGCAGAAGTATGCAAAGCATGCATC
TCAATTAGTCAGCAACCAGGTGTGGAAAGTCCCCAGGCTCCCCAGCAGGCAGAAGTATGCAAAGCATGCA
TCTCAATTAGTCAGCAACCATAGTCCCGCCCCTAACTCCGCCCATCCCGCCCCTAACTCCGCCCAGTTCC
GCCCATTCTCCGCCCCATGGCTGACTAATTTTTTTTATTTATGCAGAGGCCGAGGCCGCCTCGGCCTCTG
AGCTATTCCAGAAGTAGTGAGGAGGCTTTTTTGGAGGCCTAGGCTTTTGCAAAAAGCTTGATTCTTCTGA
CACAACAGTCTCGAACTTAAGCTGCAGAAGTTGGTCGTGAGGCACTGGGCAGGTAAGTATCAAGGTTACA
AGACAGGTTTAAGGAGACCAATAGAAACTGGGCTTGTCGAGACAGAGAAGACTCTTGCGTTTCTGATAGG
CACCTATTGGTCTTACTGACATCCACTTTGCCTTTCTCTCCACAGGTGTCCACTCCCAGTTCAATTACAG
CTCTTAAGGCTAGAGTACTTAATACGACTCACTATAGGCTAGCCACCATGGCTTCCAAGGTGTACGACCC
CGAGCAACGCAAACGCATGATCACTGGGCCTCAGTGGTGGGCTCGCTGCAAGCAAATGAACGTGCTGGAC
TCCTTCATCAACTACTATGATTCCGAGAAGCACGCCGAGAACGCCGTGATTTTTCTGCATGGTAACGCTG
CCTCCAGCTACCTGTGGAGGCACGTCGTGCCTCACATCGAGCCCGTGGCTAGATGCATCATCCCTGATCT
GATCGGAATGGGTAAGTCCGGCAAGAGCGGGAATGGCTCATATCGCCTCCTGGATCACTACAAGTACCTC
ACCGCTTGGTTCGAGCTGCTGAACCTTCCAAAGAAAATCATCTTTGTGGGCCACGACTGGGGGGCTTGTC
TGGCCTTTCACTACTCCTACGAGCACCAAGACAAGATCAAGGCCATCGTCCATGCTGAGAGTGTCGTGGA
CGTGATCGAGTCCTGGGACGAGTGGCCTGACATCGAGGAGGATATCGCCCTGATCAAGAGCGAAGAGGGC
GAGAAAATGGTGCTTGAGAATAACTTCTTCGTCGAGACCATGCTCCCAAGCAAGATCATGCGGAAACTGG
AGCCTGAGGAGTTCGCTGCCTACCTGGAGCCATTCAAGGAGAAGGGCGAGGTTAGACGGCCTACCCTCTC
CTGGCCTCGCGAGATCCCTCTCGTTAAGGGAGGCAAGCCCGACGTCGTCCAGATTGTCCGCAACTACAAC
GCCTACCTTCGGGCCAGCGACGATCTGCCTAAGATGTTCATCGAGTCCGACCCTGGGTTCTTTTCCAACG
CTATTGTCGAGGGAGCTAAGAAGTTCCCTAACACCGAGTTCGTGAAGGTGAAGGGCCTCCACTTCAGCCA
GGAGGACGCTCCAGATGAAATGGGTAAGTACATCAAGAGCTTCGTGGAGCGCGTGCTGAAGAACGAGCAG
TAATTCTAGGCGATCGCTCGAGCGGCCGCATGGTGAGCAAGGGCGAGGAGCTGTTCACCGGGGTGGTGCC
CATCCTGGTCGAGCTGGACGGCGACGTAAACGGCCACAAGTTCAGCGTGTCCGGCGAGGGCGAGGGCGAT
GCCACCTACGGCAAGCTGACCCTGAAGTTCATCTGCACCACCGGCAAGCTGCCCGTGCCCTGGCCCACCC
TCGTGACCACCCTGACCTACGGCGTGCAGTGCTTCAGCCGCTACCCCGACCACATGAAGCAGCACGACTT
CTTCAAGTCCGCCATGCCCGAAGGCTACGTCCAGGAGCGCACCATCTTCTTCAAGGACGACGGCAACTAC
AAGACCCGCGCCGAGGTGAAGTTCGAGGGCGACACCCTGGTGAACCGCATCGAGCTGAAGGGCATCGACT
TCAAGGAGGACGGCAACATCCTGGGGCACAAGCTGGAGTACAACTACAACAGCCACAACGTCTATATCAT
GGCCGACAAGCAGAAGAACGGCATCAAGGTGAACTTCAAGATCCGCCACAACATCGAGGACGGCAGCGTG
CAGCTCGCCGACCACTACCAGCAGAACACCCCCATCGGCGACGGCCCCGTGCTGCTGCCCGACAACCACT
ACCTGAGCACCCAGTCCGCCCTGAGCAAAGACCCCAACGAGAAGCGCGATCACATGGTCCC
Features (pLannotate 1.2.2; 13 found; start..end, strand, type, name):
     19..67      +  polyA_signal   poly(A) signal: synthetic polyadenylation signal
     76..827     +  promoter       HSV TK promoter: herpes simplex virus thymidine kinase promoter
    863..2515    +  CDS            luciferase: firefly luciferase; luc+; enhanced luc+ version of the luciferase gene AAS38485.1 42718124.0
   2559..2680    -  polyA_signal   SV40 poly(A) signal: SV40 polyadenylation signal
   2703..2771    -  CDS            large T antigen (fragment): large T antigen from SV40 (simian virus 40)
   2813..2917    +  promoter       AmpR promoter: bla
   2918..3778    +  CDS            AmpR: β-lactamase; bla; confers resistance to ampicillin, carbenicillin, and related antibiotics
   3949..4537    +  rep_origin     ori: high-copy-number ColE1/pMB1/pBR322/pUC origin of replication
   4666..5023    +  promoter       SV40 promoter: SV40 enhancer and early promoter
   5093..5225    +  intron         chimeric intron: chimera between introns from human β-globin and immunoglobulin heavy chain genes
   5270..5288    +  promoter       T7 promoter: promoter for bacteriophage T7 RNA polymerase
   5298..6233    +  CDS            hRluc: Renilla luciferase human codon-optimized
   6266..6919    +  CDS            (3-F)Tyr-EGFP: (3-F)Tyr-EGFP is a basic (constitutively fluorescent) green fluorescent protein published in 2004, derived from Aequorea victoria.
