[The description below was written by a language model from this plasmid's Addgene catalogue record and pLannotate feature annotations shown in this document.]
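Description:
psiCHECK-EGFP is a mammalian dual-luciferase reporter plasmid built on psiCHECK2-XNS, a derivative of the psiCHECK-2 RNAi-reporter backbone. It is maintained in E. coli through a high-copy ColE1/pUC-type origin and selected with ampicillin via the β-lactamase gene under its own promoter. The depositor's sequence is 7,018 bp. The repository's sequencing result is slightly shorter (6,921 nt) and annotates only a partial match to an EGFP variant at the end of the linearised record, so the two records differ somewhat around the insert. All other features are placed identically in both.

The plasmid carries two independent reporter units. In the first, the SV40 enhancer/early promoter, followed by a chimeric β-globin/immunoglobulin intron and a T7 promoter, drives human codon-optimised Renilla luciferase (hRluc). The 717 bp EGFP sequence from Aequorea victoria was inserted in direct (sense) orientation just downstream of the hRluc coding region, using NotI and a SalI site that was destroyed in cloning. The synthetic poly(A) signal follows it across the plasmid's circular junction. In this position EGFP appears intended not as a fluorescent reporter but as a target sequence within the Renilla transcript, so siRNAs directed against EGFP should degrade the fused mRNA and lower Renilla activity. The second unit, firefly luciferase (luc+) under the HSV TK promoter with an SV40 poly(A) signal, provides an internal control for normalising transfection efficiency. The associated publication concerns siRNA pools produced in E. coli, which is consistent with using this construct to quantify RNA-interference activity against an EGFP target in transfected mammalian cells.
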