Addgene plasmid #196606: psiCHECK-EGFP
Purpose: Dual-Luciferase Reporter vector carrying an EGFP direct sequence
Depositing lab: Franco Lucchini. Depositing organization: Università Cattolica del Sacro Cuore, Facoltà di Scienze Agrarie. Publication: siRNAs pools generated in Escherichia coli exhibit strong RNA-interference activity against influenza virus genomic sequences. Villa R, Renzi S, Dotti S, Lucchini F. Virology. 2022 Dec 31;579:38-45. doi: 10.1016/j.virol.2022.12.013. PubMed 36599198.
Backbone
  Vector backbone: psiCHECK2-XNS
  Backbone size w/o insert (bp): 6173
  Total vector size (bp): 7018
  Vector type: Mammalian Expression
Growth in bacteria
  Bacterial resistance: Ampicillin, 100 μg/mL
  Growth temperature: 37°C
  Growth strain: DH5alpha
  Copy number: High Copy
Gene/Insert
  Gene/Insert name: GFP
  Species: Aequorea victoria
  Insert size (bp): 717
  Cloning method: Restriction Enzyme; 5′ cloning site NotI (not destroyed); 3′ cloning site SalI (destroyed during cloning)
  Sequencing primers: 5′ atcaagagcttcgtggagcg
Terms and licenses: Academic/Nonprofit Terms; Industry Terms: Not Available to Industry
How to cite: psiCHECK-EGFP was a gift from Franco Lucchini (Addgene plasmid # 196606 ; http://n2t.net/addgene:196606 ; RRID:Addgene_196606)
